>Addgene plasmid #34388 | KHBD00256 | depositor partial sequence | sequence record 40955 | KHBD00256 sequence 1812 bps
ATGGATCCGCAGCAGCAGTTCTGCCTCAAATGGAACAGTTTCTCGTCTAACTTGGCAATAACATTCTCCA
ATCTGTTCAAATCGGATCTACTGGCCGATGTCATATTATCCTGCGATGGCGTAGTATTCAAAGCCCACAA
ACTTATATTGGCGGCCTGCTCAAAGAAGTTCGCCGATCTGTTTGAGAACACGCCCACAAATGGCCAGTGC
GTCATCATACTGGAGGCGACCACGCCGGACAACATGGCCGCTCTGCTGGAGTTCATGTACAAAGGCGAGG
TCCACGTCTCCCAGGAGGCGCTCAACAGTTTCCTCAAGTCCGCCGAGAGTTTGCAGGTCAAAGGTCTGTC
CACGGAAACGGGACGTCTGGCGGCGCAGCAGGCACAACAACACATGGGCGACCTGTCGCCACTTGACTCG
CCGACGGGCAGGCGGAGCGTAAGGAACAGCCTGAGCGGCGGTAGCAGCAGCATCGTTCCCGGCGGAGTCG
GAATCGGTCTGGGAGGAGGCGCAACGGGAGCCAACTCTATGTCCGGCATGGGCATTGGCAACGGATTGAG
CTTGGCCGGTATGGCAGCTGGCGGAGGAATGGCGGCGGCTGCAAATGCGGCGGCCAGTAGCCTGAGCACC
CTAGCGGCCAGCGCGAATATCGTTGACAGATGCGGCAGTGCTGGCGCCAACATAATCAGCGGATCGGCTG
CAGGGATTGGCGGCTCCCATAGCGGGGGAGCGGGTAATGGCAGCGGCACAGTTGGAATCGGTGGCAACGG
TGTCGGCAGTGGTGGCGGCAACAATGGACCCATTAGCCTGGGAAGCGGCGCGGGCGCTGCTCACCATCTG
GGCGGATCCACTGGCATCTTGAAGCAGGAATGCGACTCCCTGATGCATCCGGGTGGCAGTAGTTCCTCTT
CCGGAATGGGCTACACCCATGTGCCGCCCATCTACCGGCCTATTAACTACGAACCTCCGCGCAAGAGGGC
TATAGTCCGCAGTCCGTATTCCGAGCAGGAACAGCGCGGTTCCGTCCTGCGAGATGGCTCCAAGTCCTCC
GAGTGTCCCAGCCCCATCAACAAGCCGCCGTACCACCGTCCCTCGTCCAGCGCCTCCTCCACGGCGCCCA
CCGAGGCCGACACCATGCACTCCGAACGCGCATCGCCACAGTCCAGTCGCTACGAGAACCATAGTCCCAG
CACCACAGCGGGAAATGGAAATGCCACCAGTAGCCTGGAGCGTATTGTGAAATCAGAGCGAAACAATGGC
AGTGCCAATGAGGCTAATGACGACGACCGCGAGCTTATGGATGAGTCTACAGATAACGGAGCCGAGGATC
TGCGCGTGAAGCTGGAGAACTTGAAGTACTCACCGCCACCGCCGCCAAACTCGAACACCTCGTCGACCAC
ACCGAATACGCTGCTGGAGAACCTGAAGGCGGACGGAACGCTGTCCAGTAACCTGGCCGCGTCGATTGCG
CCGGCGGACATGTTGAACGTATGGAACGCCACCAAGATGAACAACAAGAACAGCGTGAACACGGCCGACG
GTAAGAAGCTGAAGTGTCTCTACTGCGATCGTCTGTACGGATACGAGACGAATCTGCGGGCGCATATCCG
GCAGCGTCATCAGGGCATCCGAGTGCCATGTCCCTTCTGCGAGCGGACCTTCACGCGAAACAACACGGTG
CGCCGTCACATTGCCAGGGAGCACAAGCAGGAAATCGGATTGGCGGCGGGTGCAACAATTGCTCCAGCAC
ACTTGGCAGCGGCAGCTGCAGCATCAGCAGCGGCTACAGCGGCAGCCAGCAATCATTCACCA
