>Addgene plasmid #34388 | KHBD00256 | addgene partial sequence | sequence record 42111 | M13-Rev 5'-CAGGAAACAGCTATGACC-3'
GATTTTATTTTGACTGATAGTGACCTGTTCGTTGCAACAAATTGATAAGCAATGCTTTCTTATAATGCCA
ACTTTGTACAAGAAAGTTGGCAATGGTGAATGATTGCTGGCTGCCGCTGTAGCCGCTGCTGATGCTGCAG
CTGCCGCTGCCAAGTGTGCTGGAGCAATTGTTGCACCCGCCGCCAATCCGATTTCCTGCTTGTGCTCCCT
GGCAATGTGACGGCGCACCGTGTTGTTTCGCGTGAAGGTCCGCTCGCAGAAGGGACATGGCACTCGGATG
CCCTGATGACGCTGCCGGATATGCGCCCGCAGATTCGTCTCGTATCCGTACAGACGATCGCAGTAGAGAC
ACTTCAGCTTCTTACCGTCGGCCGTGTTCACGCTGTTCTTGTTGTTCATCTTGGTGGCGTTCCATACGTT
CAACATGTCCGCCGGCGCAATCGACGCGGCCAGGTTACTGGACAGCGTTCCGTCCGCCTTCAGGTTCTCC
AGCAGCGTATTCGGTGTGGTCGACGAGGTGTTCGAGTTTGGCGGCGGTGGCGGTGAGTACTTCAAGTTCT
CCAGCTTCACGCGCAGATCCTCGGCTCCGTTATCTGTAGACTCATCCATAAGCTCGCGGTCGTCGTCATT
AGCCTCATTGGCACTGCCATTGTTTCGCTCTGATTTCACAATACGCTCCAGGCTACTGGTGGCATTTCCA
TTTCCCGCTGTGGTGCTGGGACTATGGTTCTCGTAGCGACTGGACTGTGGCGATGCGCGTTCGGAGTGCA
