[The description below was written by a language model from this plasmid's Addgene catalogue record.]
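Description:
KHBD00256 is a Gateway entry-type clone built in the Invitrogen pDONR221 donor backbone, carrying the open reading frame of the Drosophila melanogaster gene CG31666, known as chinmo. The insert is recorded as 1812 bp in a backbone of about 2.5 kb once the donor cassette has been replaced. It was introduced by Gateway recombination, so in the resulting clone the ORF would be expected to sit between recombination (attL-type) sites that allow it to be transferred by a further recombination reaction into compatible destination vectors. The plasmid is a high-copy bacterial construct selected with kanamycin. M13 forward and reverse priming sites flank the insert for sequence verification. No feature table accompanies the record, so the exact positions of the recombination sites, origin and marker are not documented here.

The construct has no promoter, tag or reporter of its own listed for the insert. It serves as a shuttle source of the coding sequence rather than as an expression vector. The depositor notes that ORFs in this collection were cloned open-ended, without a stop codon, which permits in-frame C-terminal fusions after transfer into a destination vector that supplies its own tag and terminator. It also means that any destination vector must provide a downstream stop. The clone belongs to a collection associated with a study on automated screening of protein–DNA interactions at Drosophila regulatory elements. This suggests its intended use is as a transferable ORF resource for making fusion proteins for such interaction assays, although the record does not specify the particular destination vectors or assay format.
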