Addgene plasmid #34388: KHBD00256
Depositing lab: Bart Deplancke. Depositing organization: Swiss Federal Institute of Technology (EPFL). Publication: Automated protein-DNA interaction screening of Drosophila regulatory elements. Korneel Hens, Jean-Daniel Feuz, Alina Isakova, Antonina Lagovitina, Andreas Massouras, Julien Bryois, Patrick Callaerts, Susan E. Celniker, Bart Deplancke. Nat Methods. 2011 Oct 30;8(12):1065-70. 10.1038/nmeth.1763 PubMed 22037703.
Backbone
  Vector backbone: pDONR221
  Backbone manufacturer: Invitrogen
  Backbone size w/o insert (bp): 2536
  Vector type: Gateway Donor Vector
Growth in bacteria
  Bacterial resistance: Kanamycin, 50 μg/mL
  Growth temperature: 37°C
  Growth strain: DH5alpha
  Copy number: High Copy
Gene/Insert
  Gene/Insert name: CG31666 (alt names: FBgn0051666; CG31666)
  Species: D. melanogaster (fly)
  Insert size (bp): 1812
  Entrez Gene: chinmo (a.k.a. Dmel_CG31666, CG10871, CG17156, CG17649, CG31666, Chinmo, Dmel\CG31666, F, l(2)04111)
  Cloning method: Gateway Cloning
  Sequencing primers: 5′ M13F; 3′ M13R
Terms and licenses: Academic/Nonprofit Terms; Industry Terms: Not Available to Industry
Depositor comments: Please note that the ORFs in this collection were cloned open-ended (without a stop codon).
How to cite: KHBD00256 was a gift from Bart Deplancke (Addgene plasmid # 34388 ; http://n2t.net/addgene:34388 ; RRID:Addgene_34388)
